LOCUS       Exported 871 bp ds-DNA linear SYN 04-JUL-2021
DEFINITION  synthetic linear DNA
ACCESSION   .
VERSION     .
KEYWORDS    pCI-neo-HA-hApg12
SOURCE      synthetic DNA construct
  ORGANISM  synthetic DNA construct
REFERENCE   1 (bases 1 to 871)
  AUTHORS   Mizushima N, Sugita H, Yoshimori T, Ohsumi Y
  TITLE     A new protein conjugation system in human. The counterpart of the
            yeast Apg12p conjugation system essential for autophagy.
  JOURNAL   J Biol Chem. 1998 Dec 18. 273(51):33889-92.
  PUBMED    9852036
REFERENCE   2 (bases 1 to 871)
  AUTHORS   .
  TITLE     Direct Submission
  JOURNAL   Exported Jul 4, 2021 from SnapGene Server 1.1.58
            http://www.snapgene.com
FEATURES             Location/Qualifiers
     source          1..871
                     /organism="synthetic DNA construct"
                     /mol_type="other DNA"
     CDS             9..98
                     /codon_start=1
                     /product="three tandem HA epitope tags"
                     /label=3xHA
                     /translation="YPYDVPDYAGYPYDVPDYAGSYPYDVPDYA"
     promoter        complement(586..603)
                     /label=T3 promoter
                     /note="promoter for bacteriophage T3 RNA polymerase"
     polyA_signal    621..742
                     /label=SV40 poly(A) signal
                     /note="SV40 polyadenylation signal"
     primer_bind     complement(632..651)
                     /label=EBV-rev
                     /note="SV40 polyA terminator, reverse primer"
     primer_bind     686..705
                     /label=SV40pA-R
                     /note="SV40 polyA, reverse primer"
ORIGIN
        1 ctatctttta cccatacgat gttcctgact atgcgggcta tccctatgac gtcccggact
       61 atgcaggatc ctatccatat gacgttccag attacgctgc tcagtgcaga tctagagcgg
      121 aggagccgca gtctgtgttg cagcttccta cttcaattgc tgctggaggg gaaggactta
      181 cggatgtctc cccagaaaca accaccccgg agcccccgtc ttccgctgca gtttccccgg
      241 gaacagagga acctgctggc gacaccaaga aaaaaattga cattttgcta aaggctgtgg
      301 gagacactcc tattatgaaa acaaagaagt gggcagtaga gcgaacacga accatccaag
      361 gactcattga cttcatcaaa aagtttctta aacttgtggc ctcagaacag ttgtttattt
      421 atgtgaatca gtcctttgct ccttccccag accaagaagt tggaactctc tatgagtgtt
      481 ttggcagtga tggtaaactg gttttacatt actgcaagtc tcaggcgtgg ggatgagaat
      541 tcacgcgtgg tacctctagc tagagtcgac ccgggcggcc gcttcccttt agtgagggtt
      601 aatgcttcga gcagacatga taagatacat tgatgagttt ggacaaacca caactagaat
      661 gcagtgaaaa aaatgcttta tttgtgaaat ttgtgatgct attgctttat ttgtaaccat
      721 tataagctgc aataaacaag ttaacaacaa caattgcatt cattttatgt ttcaggttca
      781 gggggagatg tgggaggttt tttaaagcaa gtaaaacctc tacaaatgtg gtaaaatccg
      841 ataaggatcg atccgggctg gcgtaatagc g
//
