[The description below was written by a language model from this plasmid's Addgene catalogue record and the feature table of its GenBank file.]
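Description:
pCI-neo-HA-hApg12 is a mammalian expression plasmid built on Promega's pCI-neo backbone (5472 bp without insert) that carries the human ATG12 (Apg12) coding sequence, an insert of about 430 bp, cloned into an EcoRI site that is retained on both sides. The protein is expressed with three tandem HA epitope tags at its N terminus, allowing detection or immunoprecipitation with anti-HA antibodies. In bacteria the plasmid is maintained at high copy under ampicillin selection. In mammalian cells a neomycin resistance marker allows selection of stable transfectants with G418.

The sequence record held for this plasmid covers only 871 bp, so it annotates only part of the construct. It shows the 3xHA coding segment near the start, an unannotated stretch that presumably corresponds to the ATG12 insert, a T3 promoter in reverse orientation, and an SV40 polyadenylation signal that terminates and stabilises the transcript. The promoter driving expression, the bacterial origin and the resistance cassettes fall outside this partial record and are not described in the catalogue fields. pCI-neo is generally known as a CMV immediate-early enhancer/promoter vector with a chimeric intron, but this is not confirmed here.

ATG12 is a ubiquitin-like protein that becomes covalently conjugated to ATG5, a step essential for autophagy. The associated publication describes the human counterpart of the yeast Apg12p conjugation system, which points to the plasmid's use in expressing tagged ATG12 in cultured mammalian cells to follow conjugate formation and study the autophagy machinery.
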