Addgene plasmid #22950: pCI-neo-HA-hApg12
Depositing lab: Noboru Mizushima. Depositing organization: Institute of Science Tokyo. Publication: A new protein conjugation system in human. The counterpart of the yeast Apg12p conjugation system essential for autophagy. Mizushima N, Sugita H, Yoshimori T, Ohsumi Y. J Biol Chem. 1998 Dec 18. 273(51):33889-92. 10.1074/jbc.273.51.33889 PubMed 9852036.
Backbone
  Vector backbone: pCI-neo
  Backbone manufacturer: Promega
  Backbone size w/o insert (bp): 5472
  Vector type: Mammalian Expression
  Selectable markers: Neomycin (select with G418)
Growth in bacteria
  Bacterial resistance: Ampicillin, 100 μg/mL
  Growth temperature: 37°C
  Growth strain: DH5alpha
  Copy number: High Copy
Gene/Insert
  Gene/Insert name: autophagy related genes 12 (alt names: Atg12; Apg12)
  Species: H. sapiens (human)
  Insert size (bp): 430
  GenBank ID: AB017507
  Entrez Gene: ATG12 (a.k.a. APG12, APG12L, FBR93, HAPG12)
  Tag / fusion protein: 3xHA (N terminal on insert)
  Cloning method: Restriction Enzyme; 5′ cloning site EcoRI (not destroyed); 3′ cloning site EcoRI (not destroyed)
  Sequencing primers: 5′ T3; 3′ T7
Terms and licenses: Academic/Nonprofit Terms; Industry Terms: Not Available to Industry
How to cite: pCI-neo-HA-hApg12 was a gift from Noboru Mizushima (Addgene plasmid # 22950 ; http://n2t.net/addgene:22950 ; RRID:Addgene_22950)
